Addgene plasmid #128932: JB87
Purpose: mammalian expression, proximity labelling, mitochondrial relocalisation
Depositing lab: Sean Munro. Publication: In vivo identification of GTPase interactors by mitochondrial relocalization and proximity biotinylation. Gillingham AK, Bertram J, Begum F, Munro S. Elife. 2019 Jul 11;8. pii: 45916. doi: 10.7554/eLife.45916. PubMed 31294692.
Backbone
  Vector backbone: cDNA3.35
  Vector type: Mammalian Expression
Growth in bacteria
  Bacterial resistance: Ampicillin, 100 μg/mL
  Growth temperature: 37°C
  Growth strain: DH5alpha
  Copy number: High Copy
Gene/Insert
  Gene/Insert name: RhebQL-BirA*-HA-MAO
  Species: H. sapiens (human)
  Entrez Gene: RHEB (a.k.a. RHEB2)
  Cloning method: Restriction Enzyme; 5′ cloning site Unknown (unknown if destroyed); 3′ cloning site Unknown (unknown if destroyed)
Terms and licenses: Academic/Nonprofit Terms; Industry Terms: Not Available to Industry
Depositor comments: Please visit https://www.biorxiv.org/content/10.1101/553206v2 for bioRxiv preprint.
How to cite: JB87 was a gift from Sean Munro (Addgene plasmid # 128932 ; http://n2t.net/addgene:128932 ; RRID:Addgene_128932)
