[The description below was written by a language model from this plasmid's Addgene catalogue record and pLannotate feature annotations shown in this document.]
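Description:
JB87 is a mammalian expression plasmid built on a backbone recorded as "cDNA3.35", whose annotated layout resembles the pcDNA3 family. It is propagated in E. coli from a high-copy ColE1/pUC-type origin under ampicillin selection (AmpR with its own bla promoter). It also carries an f1 phage origin and small remnants of lac regulatory sequence. For selection in mammalian cells, an SV40 enhancer/early promoter drives a neomycin phosphotransferase gene, followed by a short ble fragment and an SV40 polyadenylation signal. This arrangement would normally allow G418 selection, although the record does not say that it is used this way.

The payload is a single fusion open reading frame transcribed from the CMV immediate-early enhancer and promoter and terminated by the bovine growth hormone poly(A) signal. A T7 promoter lies just upstream of the coding region. The fusion begins with human RHEB, the small GTPase that activates mTORC1. The "QL" in the insert name indicates a mutant form, most likely a glutamine-to-leucine GTP-locked variant, but the record does not spell out the substitution. RHEB is followed by BirA(R118G), the promiscuous E. coli biotin ligase known as BirA* or BioID. Next comes an HA epitope tag, which is named in the insert but was not picked up as a feature. The fusion ends with a short C-terminal fragment of human monoamine oxidase A, which serves as the mitochondrial targeting anchor.

Together these parts relocalise the GTPase to mitochondria, where the biotin ligase labels nearby proteins. This allows interactors and effectors of Rheb to be identified in living cells by proximity biotinylation, in line with the stated purpose of mitochondrial relocalisation and proximity labelling.
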