Features (pLannotate 1.2.2; 22 found; start..end, strand, type, name):
     28..80      -  misc_feature   bom (fragment): basis of mobility region from pBR322
    235..614     +  enhancer       CMV enhancer: human cytomegalovirus immediate early enhancer
    615..818     +  promoter       CMV promoter: human cytomegalovirus (CMV) immediate early promoter
    814..847     +  LTR            5' LTR (truncated) (fragment): truncated 5' long terminal repeat (LTR) from HIV-1
    863..881     +  promoter       T7 promoter: promoter for bacteriophage T7 RNA polymerase
    913..1452    +  CDS            RHEB: RHEB_HUMAN - Also known as RHEB2. Experimental evidence at protein level: Swiss-Prot protein existence level 1. Activates the protein kinase activity of mTORC1, and thereby plays a role in the regulation of apoptosis. Stimulates the phosphorylation of S6K1 and EIF4EBP1 through activation of mTORC1 signaling. Has low intrinsic GTPase activity. From Homo sapiens (Human).
   1489..2448    +  CDS            BirA(R118G): promiscuous R118G mutant of the E. coli biotin protein ligase (Cronan, 2005) also known as BirA* or BioID
   2515..2655    +  CDS            MAOA (fragment): AOFA_HUMAN - Experimental evidence at protein level: Swiss-Prot protein existence level 1. Catalyzes the oxidative deamination of biogenic and xenobiotic amines and has important functions in the metabolism of neuroactive and vasoactive amines in the central nervous system and peripheral tissues. MAOA preferentially oxidizes biogenic amines such as 5-hydroxytryptamine (5-HT), norepinephrine and epinephrine. From Homo sapiens (Human).
   2731..2955    +  polyA_signal   bGH poly(A) signal: bovine growth hormone polyadenylation signal
   2959..2980    +  promoter       SV40 promoter (fragment): SV40 enhancer and early promoter
   3001..3429    +  rep_origin     f1 ori (sequence partly withheld): f1 bacteriophage origin of replication; arrow indicates direction of (+) strand synthesis
   3443..3772    +  promoter       SV40 promoter: SV40 enhancer and early promoter
   3839..4630    +  CDS            neo: KKA2_KLEPN - Also known as kan, nptII. Experimental evidence at protein level: Swiss-Prot protein existence level 1. Resistance to kanamycin, neomycin, paromomycin, ribostamycin, butirosin and gentamicin B. From Klebsiella pneumoniae.
   4654..4812    +  CDS            ble (fragment): BLE_KLEPN - Experimental evidence at protein level: Swiss-Prot protein existence level 1. Binding protein with a strong affinity to the bleomycin family of antibiotics. Binds to CL990; an antimitotic-antibiotic compound. From Klebsiella pneumoniae.
   4807..4928    +  polyA_signal   SV40 poly(A) signal: SV40 polyadenylation signal
   5001..5017    -  protein_bind   lac operator: The lac repressor binds to the lac operator to inhibit transcription in E. coli. This inhibition can be relieved by adding lactose or isopropyl-β-D-thiogalactopyranoside (IPTG). lac repressor encoded by lacI
   5025..5055    -  promoter       lac promoter: promoter for the E. coli lac operon
   5070..5091    -  protein_bind   CAP binding site: CAP binding activates transcription in the presence of cAMP. E. coli catabolite activator protein
   5104..5196    -  CDS            lacI (fragment): lac repressor; lacI; The lac repressor binds to the lac operator to inhibit transcription in E. coli. This inhibition can be relieved by adding lactose or isopropyl-β-D-thiogalactopyranoside (IPTG).
   5379..5967    -  rep_origin     ori: high-copy-number ColE1/pMB1/pBR322/pUC origin of replication
   6138..6998    -  CDS            AmpR: β-lactamase; bla; confers resistance to ampicillin, carbenicillin, and related antibiotics
   6999..7103    -  promoter       AmpR promoter: bla
>Addgene plasmid #128932 | JB87 | addgene full sequence | sequence record 254176 | Addgene NGS Result
GACGGATCGGGAGATCTCCCGATCCCCTATGGTGCACTCTCAGTACAATCTGCTCTGATGCCGCATAGTT
AAGCCAGTATCTGCTCCCTGCTTGTGTGTTGGAGGTCGCTGAGTAGTGCGCGAGCAAAATTTAAGCTACA
ACAAGGCAAGGCTTGACCGACAATTGCATGAAGAATCTGCTTAGGGTTAGGCGTTTTGCGCTGCTTCGCG
ATGTACGGGCCAGATATACGCGTTGACATTGATTATTGACTAGTTATTAATAGTAATCAATTACGGGGTC
ATTAGTTCATAGCCCATATATGGAGTTCCGCGTTACATAACTTACGGTAAATGGCCCGCCTGGCTGACCG
CCCAACGACCCCCGCCCATTGACGTCAATAATGACGTATGTTCCCATAGTAACGCCAATAGGGACTTTCC
ATTGACGTCAATGGGTGGAGTATTTACGGTAAACTGCCCACTTGGCAGTACATCAAGTGTATCATATGCC
AAGTACGCCCCCTATTGACGTCAATGACGGTAAATGGCCCGCCTGGCATTATGCCCAGTACATGACCTTA
TGGGACTTTCCTACTTGGCAGTACATCTACGTATTAGTCATCGCTATTACCATGGTGATGCGGTTTTGGC
AGTACATCAATGGGCGTGGATAGCGGTTTGACTCACGGGGATTTCCAAGTCTCCACCCCATTGACGTCAA
TGGGAGTTTGTTTTGGCACCAAAATCAACGGGACTTTCCAAAATGTCGTAACAACTCCGCCCCATTGACG
CAAATGGGCGGTAGGCGTGTACGGTGGGAGGTCTATATAAGCAGAGCTCTCTGGCTAACTAGAGAACCCA
CTGCTTACTGGCTTATCGAAATTAATACGACTCACTATAGGGAGACCCAAGCTGGCTAGCAAGCTTACCG
GGATGCCGCAGTCCAAGTCCCGGAAGATCGCGATCCTGGGCTACCGGTCTGTGGGGAAATCCTCATTGAC
GATTCAATTTGTTGAAGGCCAATTTGTGGACTCCTACGATCCAACCATAGAAAACACTTTTACAAAGTTG
ATCACAGTAAATGGACAAGAATATCATCTTCAACTTGTAGACACAGCCGGGCTAGATGAATATTCTATCT
TTCCTCAGACATACTCCATAGATATTAATGGCTATATTCTTGTGTATTCTGTTACATCAATCAAAAGTTT
TGAAGTGATTAAAGTTATCCATGGCAAATTGTTGGATATGGTGGGGAAAGTACAAATACCTATTATGTTG
GTTGGGAATAAGAAAGACCTGCATATGGAAAGGGTGATCAGTTATGAAGAAGGGAAAGCTTTGGCAGAAT
CTTGGAATGCAGCTTTTTTGGAATCTTCTGCTAAAGAAAATCAGACTGCTGTGGATGTTTTTCGAAGGAT
AATTTTGGAGGCAGAAAAAATGGACGGGGCAGCTTCACAAGGCAAGTCTTCACCGCGGGAATTCGGAGCC
GGAGCTGGTACCATGGACAAGGACAACACCGTGCCCCTGAAGCTGATCGCCCTGCTGGCCAACGGCGAGT
TCCACTCTGGCGAGCAGCTGGGAGAGACCCTGGGAATGAGCAGAGCCGCCATCAACAAGCACATCCAGAC
ACTGAGAGACTGGGGAGTGGACGTGTTCACCGTGCCTGGCAAGGGCTACAGCCTGCCTGAGCCTATCCAG
CTGCTGAACGCCAAGCAGATCCTGGGACAGCTGGATGGCGGAAGCGTGGCCGTGCTGCCTGTGATCGACT
CCACCAATCAGTACCTGCTGGACAGAATCGGAGAGCTGAAGTCCGGCGACGCCTGCATCGCCGAGTACCA
GCAGGCTGGCAGAGGAGGCAGAGGACGGAAGTGGTTCAGCCCATTCGGAGCCAACCTGTACCTGTCCATG
TTCTGGAGACTGGAGCAGGGACCTGCTGCTGCCATCGGACTGAGTCTGGTGATCGGAATCGTGATGGCCG
AGGTGCTGAGAAAGCTGGGAGCCGACAAGGTGAGAGTGAAGTGGCCTAATGACCTGTACCTCCAGGACCG
CAAGCTGGCTGGCATCCTGGTGGAGCTGACAGGCAAGACAGGCGATGCCGCTCAGATCGTGATCGGAGCC
GGAATCAACATGGCCATGAGAAGAGTGGAGGAGAGCGTGGTGAACCAGGGCTGGATCACCCTGCAGGAGG
CTGGCATCAACCTGGACCGGAACACCCTGGCCGCCATGCTGATCAGAGAGCTGAGAGCCGCTCTGGAGCT
GTTCGAGCAGGAGGGACTGGCTCCTTACCTGAGCAGATGGGAGAAGCTGGACAACTTCATCAACAGACCT
GTGAAGCTGATCATCGGCGACAAGGAAATCTTCGGCATCTCCAGAGGAATCGACAAGCAGGGAGCTCTGC
TGCTGGAGCAGGACGGAATCATCAAGCCCTGGATGGGCGGAGAAATCTCCCTGAGAAGCGCAGAGAAGGG
ATCCGTCGACGGAGCCGGTGCTGGCGCATACCCCTACGACGTGCCCGACTACGCAGGCTCCGCAGTTCCA
GCGGTAGAAATCACCCACACCTTCTGGGAAAGGAACCTGCCCTCTGTTTCTGGCCTGCTGAAGATCATTG
GATTTTCCACATCAGTAACTGCCCTGGGGTTTGTGCTGTACAAATACAAGCTCCTGCCACGGTCTTGACC
CGGGGATATCCAGCACAGTGGCGGCCGCTCGAGTCTAGAGGGCCCGTTTAAACCCGCTGATCAGCCTCGA
CTGTGCCTTCTAGTTGCCAGCCATCTGTTGTTTGCCCCTCCCCCGTGCCTTCCTTGACCCTGGAAGGTGC
CACTCCCACTGTCCTTTCCTAATAAAATGAGGAAATTGCATCGCATTGTCTGAGTAGGTGTCATTCTATT
CTGGGGGGTGGGGTGGGGCAGGACAGCAAGGGGGAGGATTGGGAAGACAATAGCAGGCATGCTGGGGATG
CGGTGGGCTCTATGGCTTCTGAGGCGGAAAGAACCAGCTGGGGCTCTAGGGGGTATCCCC
[124 nt withheld, positions 3001-3124]
C
[91 nt withheld, positions 3126-3216]
A
[49 nt withheld, positions 3218-3266]
CCTTTGACGTTGGAGTCCACGTTCTTT
[37 nt withheld, positions 3294-3330]
ACCCTATCTCGGTCTATTCTTTTGATTTATAAGGGATTTTGCCGATTTCGGCCTATTGGTTAAAAAATGA
GCTGATTTAACAAAAATTTAACGCGAATTAATTCTGTGGAATGTGTGTCAGTTAGGGTGTGGAAAGTCCC
CAGGCTCCCCAGCAGGCAGAAGTATGCAAAGCATGCATCTCAATTAGTCAGCAACCAGGTGTGGAAAGTC
CCCAGGCTCCCCAGCAGGCAGAAGTATGCAAAGCATGCATCTCAATTAGTCAGCAACCATAGTCCCGCCC
CTAACTCCGCCCATCCCGCCCCTAACTCCGCCCAGTTCCGCCCATTCTCCGCCCCATGGCTGACTAATTT
TTTTTATTTATGCAGAGGCCGAGGCCGCCTCTGCCTCTGAGCTATTCCAGAAGTAGTGAGGAGGCTTTTT
TGGAGGCCTAGGCTTTTGCAAAAAGCTCCCGGGAGCTTGTATATCCATTTTCGGATCTGATCAAGAGACA
GGATGAGGATCGTTTCGCATGATTGAACAAGATGGATTGCACGCAGGTTCTCCGGCCGCTTGGGTGGAGA
GGCTATTCGGCTATGACTGGGCACAACAGACAATCGGCTGCTCTGATGCCGCCGTGTTCCGGCTGTCAGC
GCAGGGGCGCCCGGTTCTTTTTGTCAAGACCGACCTGTCCGGTGCCCTGAATGAACTGCAGGACGAGGCA
GCGCGGCTATCGTGGCTGGCCACGACGGGCGTTCCTTGCGCAGCTGTGCTCGACGTTGTCACTGAAGCGG
GAAGGGACTGGCTGCTATTGGGCGAAGTGCCGGGGCAGGATCTCCTGTCATCTCACCTTGCTCCTGCCGA
GAAAGTATCCATCATGGCTGATGCAATGCGGCGGCTGCATACGCTTGATCCGGCTACCTGCCCATTCGAC
CACCAAGCGAAACATCGCATCGAGCGAGCACGTACTCGGATGGAAGCCGGTCTTGTCGATCAGGATGATC
TGGACGAAGAGCATCAGGGGCTCGCGCCAGCCGAACTGTTCGCCAGGCTCAAGGCGCGCATGCCCGACGG
CGAGGATCTCGTCGTGACCCATGGCGATGCCTGCTTGCCGAATATCATGGTGGAAAATGGCCGCTTTTCT
GGATTCATCGACTGTGGCCGGCTGGGTGTGGCGGACCGCTATCAGGACATAGCGTTGGCTACCCGTGATA
TTGCTGAAGAGCTTGGCGGCGAATGGGCTGACCGCTTCCTCGTGCTTTACGGTATCGCCGCTCCCGATTC
GCAGCGCATCGCCTTCTATCGCCTTCTTGACGAGTTCTTCTGAGCGGGACTCTGGGGTTCGAAATGACCG
ACCAAGCGACGCCCAACCTGCCATCACGAGATTTCGATTCCACCGCCGCCTTCTATGAAAGGTTGGGCTT
CGGAATCGTTTTCCGGGACGCCGGCTGGATGATCCTCCAGCGCGGGGATCTCATGCTGGAGTTCTTCGCC
CACCCCAACTTGTTTATTGCAGCTTATAATGGTTACAAATAAAGCAATAGCATCACAAATTTCACAAATA
AAGCATTTTTTTCACTGCATTCTAGTTGTGGTTTGTCCAAACTCATCAATGTATCTTATCATGTCTGTAT
ACCGTCGACCTCTAGCTAGAGCTTGGCGTAATCATGGTCATAGCTGTTTCCTGTGTGAAATTGTTATCCG
CTCACAATTCCACACAACATACGAGCCGGAAGCATAAAGTGTAAAGCCTGGGGTGCCTAATGAGTGAGCT
AACTCACATTAATTGCGTTGCGCTCACTGCCCGCTTTCCAGTCGGGAAACCTGTCGTGCCAGCTGCATTA
ATGAATCGGCCAACGCGCGGGGAGAGGCGGTTTGCGTATTGGGCGCTCTTCCGCTTCCTCGCTCACTGAC
TCGCTGCGCTCGGTCGTTCGGCTGCGGCGAGCGGTATCAGCTCACTCAAAGGCGGTAATACGGTTATCCA
CAGAATCAGGGGATAACGCAGGAAAGAACATGTGAGCAAAAGGCCAGCAAAAGGCCAGGAACCGTAAAAA
GGCCGCGTTGCTGGCGTTTTTCCATAGGCTCCGCCCCCCTGACGAGCATCACAAAAATCGACGCTCAAGT
CAGAGGTGGCGAAACCCGACAGGACTATAAAGATACCAGGCGTTTCCCCCTGGAAGCTCCCTCGTGCGCT
CTCCTGTTCCGACCCTGCCGCTTACCGGATACCTGTCCGCCTTTCTCCCTTCGGGAAGCGTGGCGCTTTC
TCATAGCTCACGCTGTAGGTATCTCAGTTCGGTGTAGGTCGTTCGCTCCAAGCTGGGCTGTGTGCACGAA
CCCCCCGTTCAGCCCGACCGCTGCGCCTTATCCGGTAACTATCGTCTTGAGTCCAACCCGGTAAGACACG
ACTTATCGCCACTGGCAGCAGCCACTGGTAACAGGATTAGCAGAGCGAGGTATGTAGGCGGTGCTACAGA
GTTCTTGAAGTGGTGGCCTAACTACGGCTACACTAGAAGAACAGTATTTGGTATCTGCGCTCTGCTGAAG
CCAGTTACCTTCGGAAAAAGAGTTGGTAGCTCTTGATCCGGCAAACAAACCACCGCTGGTAGCGGTGGTT
TTTTTGTTTGCAAGCAGCAGATTACGCGCAGAAAAAAAGGATCTCAAGAAGATCCTTTGATCTTTTCTAC
GGGGTCTGACGCTCAGTGGAACGAAAACTCACGTTAAGGGATTTTGGTCATGAGATTATCAAAAAGGATC
TTCACCTAGATCCTTTTAAATTAAAAATGAAGTTTTAAATCAATCTAAAGTATATATGAGTAAACTTGGT
CTGACAGTTACCAATGCTTAATCAGTGAGGCACCTATCTCAGCGATCTGTCTATTTCGTTCATCCATAGT
TGCCTGACTCCCCGTCGTGTAGATAACTACGATACGGGAGGGCTTACCATCTGGCCCCAGTGCTGCAATG
ATACCGCGAGACCCACGCTCACCGGCTCCAGATTTATCAGCAATAAACCAGCCAGCCGGAAGGGCCGAGC
GCAGAAGTGGTCCTGCAACTTTATCCGCCTCCATCCAGTCTATTAATTGTTGCCGGGAAGCTAGAGTAAG
TAGTTCGCCAGTTAATAGTTTGCGCAACGTTGTTGCCATTGCTACAGGCATCGTGGTGTCACGCTCGTCG
TTTGGTATGGCTTCATTCAGCTCCGGTTCCCAACGATCAAGGCGAGTTACATGATCCCCCATGTTGTGCA
AAAAAGCGGTTAGCTCCTTCGGTCCTCCGATCGTTGTCAGAAGTAAGTTGGCCGCAGTGTTATCACTCAT
GGTTATGGCAGCACTGCATAATTCTCTTACTGTCATGCCATCCGTAAGATGCTTTTCTGTGACTGGTGAG
TACTCAACCAAGTCATTCTGAGAATAGTGTATGCGGCGACCGAGTTGCTCTTGCCCGGCGTCAATACGGG
ATAATACCGCGCCACATAGCAGAACTTTAAAAGTGCTCATCATTGGAAAACGTTCTTCGGGGCGAAAACT
CTCAAGGATCTTACCGCTGTTGAGATCCAGTTCGATGTAACCCACTCGTGCACCCAACTGATCTTCAGCA
TCTTTTACTTTCACCAGCGTTTCTGGGTGAGCAAAAACAGGAAGGCAAAATGCCGCAAAAAAGGGAATAA
GGGCGACACGGAAATGTTGAATACTCATACTCTTCCTTTTTCAATATTATTGAAGCATTTATCAGGGTTA
TTGTCTCATGAGCGGATACATATTTGAATGTATTTAGAAAAATAAACAAATAGGGGTTCCGCGCACATTT
CCCCGAAAAGTGCCACCTGACGTC
